Addgene plasmid #141702: TFORF0792
Purpose: Lentiviral vector for overexpressing transcription factor ORFs with unique 24-bp barcodes. Barcodes facilitate identification of transcription factors in pooled screens.
Depositing lab: Feng Zhang. Depositing organization: Broad Institute. Publication: A transcription factor atlas of directed differentiation. Joung J, Ma S, Tay T, Geiger-Schuller KR, Kirchgatterer PC, Verdine VK, Guo B, Arias-Garcia MA, Allen WE, Singh A, Kuksenko O, Abudayyeh OO, Gootenberg JS, Fu Z, Macrae RK, Buenrostro JD, Regev A, Zhang F. Cell. 2023 Jan 5;186(1):209-229.e26. doi: 10.1016/j.cell.2022.11.026. PubMed 36608654.
Backbone
  Vector backbone: pLX_TRC317
  Backbone manufacturer: Broad Institute Genetic Perturbation Platform
  Backbone size w/o insert (bp): 8264
  Vector type: Mammalian Expression, Lentiviral
  Selectable markers: Puromycin
Growth in bacteria
  Bacterial resistance: Ampicillin, 100 μg/mL
  Growth temperature: 37°C
  Growth strain: NEB Stable
  Copy number: High Copy
Gene/Insert
  Gene/Insert name: TARBP2
  Species: H. sapiens (human)
  Insert size (bp): 1139
  Entrez Gene: TARBP2 (a.k.a. LOQS, TRBP, TRBP1, TRBP2)
  Promoter: EF1a
  Cloning method: Unknown
  Sequencing primers: 5′ GGGTGGAGACTGAAGTTAGGCCAG; 3′ CACATAGCGTAAAAGGAGCAACATAG
Terms and licenses: Academic/Nonprofit Terms; Industry Terms: Not Available to Industry
Depositor comments: NM_004178,XM_005269114,XM_005269115,NM_134324,ENST00000456234,ENST00000394357 . The transcription factor ORF portion of this plasmid was synthesized by Genewiz. Please test multiple small colonies in case of plasmid recombination. To make this collection available in a timely manner, a portion of this collection was not fully sequenced by Addgene. If an Addgene verified full plasmid sequence is not available, please contact us prior to placing an order to request the full sequence.
How to cite: TFORF0792 was a gift from Feng Zhang (Addgene plasmid # 141702 ; http://n2t.net/addgene:141702 ; RRID:Addgene_141702)
