[The description below was written by a language model from this plasmid's Addgene catalogue record and pLannotate feature annotations shown in this document.]
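Description:
TFORF0792 is a third-generation-style, self-inactivating lentiviral expression plasmid built on the pLX_TRC317 backbone from the Broad Institute Genetic Perturbation Platform. It carries the human TARBP2 open reading frame (also known as TRBP or LOQS) and belongs to a barcoded transcription factor ORF collection. In E. coli it is maintained through a high-copy ColE1/pUC-type origin and selected with ampicillin via the β-lactamase gene. An f1 origin and remnants of a lac/T7/T3 cloning region are also present in the bacterial portion. The depositor warns that recombination can occur, which is common for plasmids containing repeated LTRs.

The viral segment begins with an RSV promoter fused to a truncated HIV-1 5' LTR, which drives Tat-independent production of genomic RNA in packaging cells. This is followed by the Ψ packaging signal with a partial gag sequence, the Rev response element for nuclear export, and a cPPT/CTS. The segment ends with a ΔU3 3' LTR that inactivates the LTR promoter after integration, and an SV40 polyadenylation signal lies just downstream of it. Within the provirus, an SV40 early promoter/origin drives puromycin N-acetyltransferase for selection of transduced mammalian cells. A separate EF-1α promoter drives constitutive expression of TARBP2, with a WPRE downstream to enhance transcript stability and expression.

According to the record, each ORF in the collection is paired with a unique 24-bp barcode so that constructs can be identified in pooled overexpression screens. The barcode itself is not annotated in the feature table, though a short U6-promoter-like fragment sits between the ORF and the WPRE. No epitope tag or fluorescent reporter is annotated.
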