Features (pLannotate 1.2.2; 31 found; start..end, strand, type, name):
      5..231     +  promoter       RSV promoter: Rous sarcoma virus enhancer/promoter
    232..412     +  LTR            5' LTR (truncated): truncated 5' long terminal repeat (LTR) from HIV-1
    459..584     +  misc_feature   HIV-1 Ψ: packaging signal of human immunodeficiency virus type 1
    568..931     +  CDS            HIV-1 gag (fragment): gag protein from human immunodeficiency virus 1; gag
   1077..1310    +  misc_feature   RRE: The Rev response element (RRE) of HIV-1 allows for Rev-dependent mRNA export from the nucleus to the cytoplasm.
   1687..1713    +  CDS            Rev (fragment): human immunodeficiency virus 1 (HIV-1) Rev protein; rev; enhances nuclear export of unspliced and incompletely spliced viral mRNAs
   1720..1743    +  promoter       SV40 promoter (fragment): SV40 early promoter
   1744..1815    +  promoter       SV40 promoter (fragment): SV40 enhancer and early promoter
   1839..1974    +  rep_origin     SV40 ori: SV40 origin of replication
   2020..2616    +  CDS            PuroR (fragment): puromycin N-acetyltransferase; pac from Streptomyces; confers resistance to puromycin
   2665..2782    +  misc_feature   cPPT/CTS: central polypurine tract and central termination sequence of HIV-1
   2847..2913    +  CDS            small t antigen (fragment): SV40 (simian virus 40) small t antigen
   2920..4098    +  promoter       EF-1α promoter: strong constitutive promoter for human elongation factor EF-1α
   4091..5149    +  CDS            TARBP2: TRBP2_HUMAN - Also known as TRBP. Experimental evidence at protein level: Swiss-Prot protein existence level 1. (Microbial infection) Binds to the HIV-1 TAR RNA which is located in the long terminal repeat (LTR) of HIV-1, and stimulates translation of TAR-containing RNAs (PubMed:2011739, PubMed:11438532, PubMed:12475984). This is achieved in part at least by binding to and inhibiting EIF2AK2/PKR, thereby reducing phosphorylation and inhibition of EIF2S1/eIF-2-alpha (PubMed:11438532). May also promote translation of TAR-containing RNAs independently of EIF2AK2/PKR (PubMed:12475984). Mediates re
   5165..5218    +  promoter       U6 promoter (fragment): RNA polymerase III promoter for human U6 snRNA
   5260..5848    +  misc_feature   WPRE: woodchuck hepatitis virus posttranscriptional regulatory element
   5899..5918    +  misc_feature   cPPT/CTS (fragment): central polypurine tract and central termination sequence of HIV-1
   5920..6153    +  LTR            3' LTR (ΔU3): self-inactivating 3' long terminal repeat (LTR) from HIV-1
   6231..6352    +  polyA_signal   SV40 poly(A) signal: SV40 polyadenylation signal
   6392..6527    +  rep_origin     SV40 ori: SV40 origin of replication
   6548..6566    -  promoter       T7 promoter: promoter for bacteriophage T7 RNA polymerase
   6574..6729    +  CDS            lacZα (fragment): LacZα fragment of β-galactosidase; lacZ fragment
   6734..7162    +  rep_origin     f1 ori (sequence partly withheld): f1 bacteriophage origin of replication; arrow indicates direction of (+) strand synthesis
   7215..7319    +  promoter       AmpR promoter: bla
   7320..8180    +  CDS            AmpR: β-lactamase; bla; confers resistance to ampicillin, carbenicillin, and related antibiotics
   8351..8939    +  rep_origin     ori: high-copy-number ColE1/pMB1/pBR322/pUC origin of replication
   9122..9214    +  CDS            lacI (fragment): lac repressor; lacI; The lac repressor binds to the lac operator to inhibit transcription in E. coli. This inhibition can be relieved by adding lactose or isopropyl-β-D-thiogalactopyranoside (IPTG).
   9227..9248    +  protein_bind   CAP binding site: CAP binding activates transcription in the presence of cAMP. E. coli catabolite activator protein
   9263..9293    +  promoter       lac promoter: promoter for the E. coli lac operon
   9301..9317    +  protein_bind   lac operator: The lac repressor binds to the lac operator to inhibit transcription in E. coli. This inhibition can be relieved by adding lactose or isopropyl-β-D-thiogalactopyranoside (IPTG). lac repressor encoded by lacI
   9362..9380    +  promoter       T3 promoter: promoter for bacteriophage T3 RNA polymerase
>Addgene plasmid #141702 | TFORF0792 | addgene full sequence | sequence record 404519 | Addgene NGS Result
TTAATGTAGTCTTATGCAATACTCTTGTAGTCTTGCAACATGGTAACGATGAGTTAGCAACATGCCTTAC
AAGGAGAGAAAAAGCACCGTGCATGCCGATTGGTGGAAGTAAGGTGGTACGATCGTGCCTTATTAGGAAG
GCAACAGACGGGTCTGACATGGATTGGACGAACCACTGAATTGCCGCATTGCAGAGATATTGTATTTAAG
TGCCTAGCTCGATACATAAACGGGTCTCTCTGGTTAGACCAGATCTGAGCCTGGGAGCTCTCTGGCTAAC
TAGGGAACCCACTGCTTAAGCCTCAATAAAGCTTGCCTTGAGTGCTTCAAGTAGTGTGTGCCCGTCTGTT
GTGTGACTCTGGTAACTAGAGATCCCTCAGACCCTTTTAGTCAGTGTGGAAAATCTCTAGCAGTGGCGCC
CGAACAGGGACTTGAAAGCGAAAGGGAAACCAGAGGAGCTCTCTCGACGCAGGACTCGGCTTGCTGAAGC
GCGCACGGCAAGAGGCGAGGGGCGGCGACTGGTGAGTACGCCAAAAATTTTGACTAGCGGAGGCTAGAAG
GAGAGAGATGGGTGCGAGAGCGTCAGTATTAAGCGGGGGAGAATTAGATCGCGATGGGAAAAAATTCGGT
TAAGGCCAGGGGGAAAGAAAAAATATAAATTAAAACATATAGTATGGGCAAGCAGGGAGCTAGAACGATT
CGCAGTTAATCCTGGCCTGTTAGAAACATCAGAAGGCTGTAGACAAATACTGGGACAGCTACAACCATCC
CTTCAGACAGGATCAGAAGAACTTAGATCATTATATAATACAGTAGCAACCCTCTATTGTGTGCATCAAA
GGATAGAGATAAAAGACACCAAGGAAGCTTTAGACAAGATAGAGGAAGAGCAAAACAAAAGTAAGACCAC
CGCACAGCAAGCGGCCGCTGATCTTCAGACCTGGAGGAGGAGATATGAGGGACAATTGGAGAAGTGAATT
ATATAAATATAAAGTAGTAAAAATTGAACCATTAGGAGTAGCACCCACCAAGGCAAAGAGAAGAGTGGTG
CAGAGAGAAAAAAGAGCAGTGGGAATAGGAGCTTTGTTCCTTGGGTTCTTGGGAGCAGCAGGAAGCACTA
TGGGCGCAGCGTCAATGACGCTGACGGTACAGGCCAGACAATTATTGTCTGGTATAGTGCAGCAGCAGAA
CAATTTGCTGAGGGCTATTGAGGCGCAACAGCATCTGTTGCAACTCACAGTCTGGGGCATCAAGCAGCTC
CAGGCAAGAATCCTGGCTGTGGAAAGATACCTAAAGGATCAACAGCTCCTGGGGATTTGGGGTTGCTCTG
GAAAACTCATTTGCACCACTGCTGTGCCTTGGAATGCTAGTTGGAGTAATAAATCTCTGGAACAGATTTG
GAATCACACGACCTGGATGGAGTGGGACAGAGAAATTAACAATTACACAAGCTTAATACACTCCTTAATT
GAAGAATCGCAAAACCAGCAAGAAAAGAATGAACAAGAATTATTGGAATTAGATAAATGGGCAAGTTTGT
GGAATTGGTTTAACATAACAAATTGGCTGTGGTATATAAAATTATTCATAATGATAGTAGGAGGCTTGGT
AGGTTTAAGAATAGTTTTTGCTGTACTTTCTATAGTGAATAGAGTTAGGCAGGGATATTCACCATTATCG
TTTCAGACCCACCTCCCAACCCCGAGGGGACCCATGCATTGCATCTCAATTAGTCAGCAACCAGGTGTGG
AAAGTCCCCAGGCTCCCCAGCAGGCAGAAGTATGCAAAGCATGCGTCTCAATTAGTCAGCAACCATAGTC
CCGCCCCTAACTCCGCCCATCCCGCCCCTAACTCCGCCCAGTTCCGCCCATTCTCCGCCCCATGGCTGAC
TAATTTTTTTTATTTATGCAGAGGCCGAGGCCGCCTCGGCCTCTGAGCTATTCCAGAAGTAGTGAGGAGG
CTTTTTTGGAGGCCTAGGCTTTTGCAAAAAGCTTTCTAGAGGTACCACCGGAGCTTACCATGACCGAGTA
CAAGCCCACGGTGCGCCTCGCCACCCGCGACGACGTCCCCAGGGCCGTACGCACCCTCGCCGCCGCGTTC
GCCGACTACCCCGCCACGCGCCACACCGTCGATCCGGACCGCCACATCGAGCGGGTCACCGAGCTGCAAG
AACTCTTCCTCACGCGCGTCGGGCTCGACATCGGCAAGGTGTGGGTCGCGGACGACGGCGCCGCCGTGGC
GGTCTGGACCACGCCGGAGAGCGTCGAAGCGGGGGCGGTGTTCGCCGAGATCGGCCCGCGCATGGCCGAG
TTGAGCGGTTCCCGGCTGGCCGCGCAGCAACAGATGGAAGGCCTCCTGGCGCCGCACCGGCCCAAGGAGC
CCGCGTGGTTCCTGGCCACCGTCGGCGTCTCGCCCGACCACCAGGGCAAGGGTCTGGGCAGCGCCGTCGT
GCTCCCCGGAGTGGAGGCGGCCGAGCGCGCCGGGGTGCCCGCCTTCCTGGAGACCTCCGCGCCCCGCAAC
CTCCCCTTCTACGAGCGGCTCGGCTTCACCGTCACCGCCGACGTCGAGGTGCCCGAAGGACCGCGCACCT
GGTGCATGACCCGCAAGCCCGGTGCCAGTTAACGAATTCTAGATCTTGAGACAAATGGCAGTATTCATCC
ACAATTTTAAAAGAAAAGGGGGGATTGGGGGGTACAGTGCAGGGGAAAGAATAGTAGACATAATAGCAAC
AGACATACAAACTAAAGAATTACAAAAACAAATTACAAAAATTCAAAATTTTCGGGTTTATTACAGGGAC
AGCAGAGATCCACTTTGGCGCCGGCTCGAGGCCTGCAGGTGCAAAGATGGATAAAGTTTTAAACAGAGAG
GAATCTTTGCAGCTAATGGACCTTCTAGGTCTTGAAAGGAGTGGGAATTGGCTCCGGTGCCCGTCAGTGG
GCAGAGCGCACATCGCCCACAGTCCCCGAGAAGTTGGGGGGAGGGGTCGGCAATTGAACCGGTGCCTAGA
GAAGGTGGCGCGGGGTAAACTGGGAAAGTGATGTCGTGTACTGGCTCCGCCTTTTTCCCGAGGGTGGGGG
AGAACCGTATATAAGTGCAGTAGTCGCCGTGAACGTTCTTTTTCGCAACGGGTTTGCCGCCAGAACACAG
GTAAGTGCCGTGTGTGGTTCCCGCGGGCCTGGCCTCTTTACGGGTTATGGCCCTTGCGTGCCTTGAATTA
CTTCCACCTGGCTGCAGTACGTGATTCTTGATCCCGAGCTTCGGGTTGGAAGTGGGTGGGAGAGTTCGAG
GCCTTGCGCTTAAGGAGCCCCTTCGCCTCGTGCTTGAGTTGAGGCCTGGCCTGGGCGCTGGGGCCGCCGC
GTGCGAATCTGGTGGCACCTTCGCGCCTGTCTCGCTGCTTTCGATAAGTCTCTAGCCATTTAAAATTTTT
GATGACCTGCTGCGACGCTTTTTTTCTGGCAAGATAGTCTTGTAAATGCGGGCCAAGATCTGCACACTGG
TATTTCGGTTTTTGGGGCCGCGGGCGGCGACGGGGCCCGTGCGTCCCAGCGCACATGTTCGGCGAGGCGG
GGCCTGCGAGCGCGGCCACCGAGAATCGGACGGGGGTAGTCTCAAGCTGGCCGGCCTGCTCTGGTGCCTG
GCCTCGCGCCGCCGTGTATCGCCCCGCCCTGGGCGGCAAGGCTGGCCCGGTCGGCACCAGTTGCGTGAGC
GGAAAGATGGCCGCTTCCCGGCCCTGCTGCAGGGAGCTCAAAATGGAGGACGCGGCGCTCGGGAGAGCGG
GCGGGTGAGTCACCCACACAAAGGAAAAGGGCCTTTCCGTCCTCAGCCGTCGCTTCATGTGACTCCACGG
AGTACCGGGCGCCGTCCAGGCACCTCGATTAGTTCTCGAGCTTTTGGAGTACGTCGTCTTTAGGTTGGGG
GGAGGGGTTTTATGCGATGGAGTTTCCCCACACTGAGTGGGTGGAGACTGAAGTTAGGCCAGCTTGGCAC
TTGATGTAATTCTCCTTGGAATTTGCCCTTTTTGAGTTTGGATCTTGGTTCATTCTCAAGCCTCAGACAG
TGGTTCAAAGTTTTTTTCTTCCATTTCAGGTGTCGTGAGGCTAGCACCGCCACCATGCTGGCCGCCAACC
CAGGCAAGACCCCGATCAGCCTTCTGCAGGAGTATGGGACCAGAATAGGGAAGACGCCTGTGTACGACCT
TCTCAAAGCCGAGGGCCAAGCCCACCAGCCTAATTTCACCTTCCGGGTCACCGTTGGCGACACCAGCTGC
ACTGGTCAGGGCCCCAGCAAGAAGGCAGCCAAGCACAAGGCAGCTGAGGTGGCCCTCAAACACCTCAAAG
GGGGGAGCATGCTGGAGCCGGCCCTGGAGGACAGCAGTTCTTTTTCTCCCCTAGACTCTTCACTGCCTGA
GGACATTCCGGTTTTTACTGCTGCAGCAGCTGCTACCCCAGTTCCATCTGTAGTCCTAACCAGGAGCCCC
CCCATGGAACTGCAGCCCCCTGTCTCCCCTCAGCAGTCTGAGTGCAACCCCGTTGGTGCTCTGCAGGAGC
TGGTGGTGCAGAAAGGCTGGCGGTTGCCGGAGTACACAGTGACCCAGGAGTCTGGGCCAGCCCACCGCAA
AGAATTCACCATGACCTGTCGAGTGGAGCGTTTCATTGAGATTGGGAGTGGCACTTCCAAAAAATTGGCA
AAGCGGAATGCGGCGGCCAAAATGCTGCTTCGAGTGCACACGGTGCCTCTGGATGCCCGGGATGGCAATG
AGGTGGAGCCTGATGATGACCACTTCTCCATTGGTGTGGGCTCCCGCCTGGATGGTCTTCGAAACCGGGG
CCCAGGTTGCACCTGGGATTCTCTACGAAATTCAGTAGGAGAGAAGATCCTGTCCCTCCGCAGTTGCTCC
CTGGGCTCCCTGGGTGCCCTGGGCCCTGCCTGCTGCCGTGTCCTCAGTGAGCTCTCTGAGGAGCAGGCCT
TTCACGTCAGCTACCTGGATATTGAGGAGCTGAGCCTGAGTGGACTCTGCCAGTGCCTGGTGGAACTGTC
CACCCAGCCGGCCACTGTGTGTCATGGCTCTGCAACCACCAGGGAGGCAGCCCGTGGTGAGGCTGCCCGC
CGTGCCCTGCAGTACCTCAAGATCATGGCAGGCAGCAAGTAGTAATGAACTAGTCCGTAACTTGAAAGTA
TTTCGATTTCTTGGCTTTATATATCTTGTGGAAAGGACGAAGGGATGCCCTACTATATTACTCCACGCGT
TAAGTCGACAATCAACCTCTGGATTACAAAATTTGTGAAAGATTGACTGGTATTCTTAACTATGTTGCTC
CTTTTACGCTATGTGGATACGCTGCTTTAATGCCTTTGTATCATGCTATTGCTTCCCGTATGGCTTTCAT
TTTCTCCTCCTTGTATAAATCCTGGTTGCTGTCTCTTTATGAGGAGTTGTGGCCCGTTGTCAGGCAACGT
GGCGTGGTGTGCACTGTGTTTGCTGACGCAACCCCCACTGGTTGGGGCATTGCCACCACCTGTCAGCTCC
TTTCCGGGACTTTCGCTTTCCCCCTCCCTATTGCCACGGCGGAACTCATCGCCGCCTGCCTTGCCCGCTG
CTGGACAGGGGCTCGGCTGTTGGGCACTGACAATTCCGTGGTGTTGTCGGGGAAATCATCGTCCTTTCCT
TGGCTGCTCGCCTGTGTTGCCACCTGGATTCTGCGCGGGACGTCCTTCTGCTACGTCCCTTCGGCCCTCA
ATCCAGCGGACCTTCCTTCCCGCGGCCTGCTGCCGGCTCTGCGGCCTCTTCCGCGTCTTCGCCTTCGCCC
TCAGACGAGTCGGATCTCCCTTTGGGCCGCCTCCCCGCGTCGACTTTAAGACCAATGACTTACAAGGCAG
CTGTAGATCTTAGCCACTTTTTAAAAGAAAAGGGGGGACTGGAAGGGCTAATTCACTCCCAACGAAGACA
AGATCTGCTTTTTGCTTGTACTGGGTCTCTCTGGTTAGACCAGATCTGAGCCTGGGAGCTCTCTGGCTAA
CTAGGGAACCCACTGCTTAAGCCTCAATAAAGCTTGCCTTGAGTGCTTCAAGTAGTGTGTGCCCGTCTGT
TGTGTGACTCTGGTAACTAGAGATCCCTCAGACCCTTTTAGTCAGTGTGGAAAATCTCTAGCAGTACGTA
TAGTAGTTCATGTCATCTTATTATTCAGTATTTATAACTTGCAAAGAAATGAATATCAGAGAGTGAGAGG
AACTTGTTTATTGCAGCTTATAATGGTTACAAATAAAGCAATAGCATCACAAATTTCACAAATAAAGCAT
TTTTTTCACTGCATTCTAGTTGTGGTTTGTCCAAACTCATCAATGTATCTTATCATGTCTGGCTCTAGCT
ATCCCGCCCCTAACTCCGCCCATCCCGCCCCTAACTCCGCCCAGTTCCGCCCATTCTCCGCCCCATGGCT
GACTAATTTTTTTTATTTATGCAGAGGCCGAGGCCGCCTCGGCCTCTGAGCTATTCCAGAAGTAGTGAGG
AGGCTTTTTTGGAGGCCTAGGGACGTACCCAATTCGCCCTATAGTGAGTCGTATTACGCGCGCTCACTGG
CCGTCGTTTTACAACGTCGTGACTGGGAAAACCCTGGCGTTACCCAACTTAATCGCCTTGCAGCACATCC
CCCTTTCGCCAGCTGGCGTAATAGCGAAGAGGCCCGCACCGATCGCCCTTCCCAACAGTTGCGCAGCCTG
AATGGCGAATGGG
[124 nt withheld, positions 6734-6857]
C
[91 nt withheld, positions 6859-6949]
A
[49 nt withheld, positions 6951-6999]
CCTTTGACGTTGGAGTCCACGTTCTTT
[37 nt withheld, positions 7027-7063]
ACCCTATCTCGGTCTATTCTTTTGATTTATAAGGGATTTTGCCGATTTCGGCCTATTGGTTAAAAAATGA
GCTGATTTAACAAAAATTTAACGCGAATTTTAACAAAATATTAACGCTTACAATTTAGGTGGCACTTTTC
GGGGAAATGTGCGCGGAACCCCTATTTGTTTATTTTTCTAAATACATTCAAATATGTATCCGCTCATGAG
ACAATAACCCTGATAAATGCTTCAATAATATTGAAAAAGGAAGAGTATGAGTATTCAACATTTCCGTGTC
GCCCTTATTCCCTTTTTTGCGGCATTTTGCCTTCCTGTTTTTGCTCACCCAGAAACGCTGGTGAAAGTAA
AAGATGCTGAAGATCAGTTGGGTGCACGAGTGGGTTACATCGAACTGGATCTCAACAGCGGTAAGATCCT
TGAGAGTTTTCGCCCCGAAGAACGTTTTCCAATGATGAGCACTTTTAAAGTTCTGCTATGTGGCGCGGTA
TTATCCCGTATTGACGCCGGGCAAGAGCAACTCGGTCGCCGCATACACTATTCTCAGAATGACTTGGTTG
AGTACTCACCAGTCACAGAAAAGCATCTTACGGATGGCATGACAGTAAGAGAATTATGCAGTGCTGCCAT
AACCATGAGTGATAACACTGCGGCCAACTTACTTCTGACAACGATCGGAGGACCGAAGGAGCTAACCGCT
TTTTTGCACAACATGGGGGATCATGTAACTCGCCTTGATCGTTGGGAACCGGAGCTGAATGAAGCCATAC
CAAACGACGAGCGTGACACCACGATGCCTGTAGCAATGGCAACAACGTTGCGCAAACTATTAACTGGCGA
ACTACTTACTCTAGCTTCCCGGCAACAATTAATAGACTGGATGGAGGCGGATAAAGTTGCAGGACCACTT
CTGCGCTCGGCCCTTCCGGCTGGCTGGTTTATTGCTGATAAATCTGGAGCCGGTGAGCGTGGGTCTCGCG
GTATCATTGCAGCACTGGGGCCAGATGGTAAGCCCTCCCGTATCGTAGTTATCTACACGACGGGGAGTCA
GGCAACTATGGATGAACGAAATAGACAGATCGCTGAGATAGGTGCCTCACTGATTAAGCATTGGTAACTG
TCAGACCAAGTTTACTCATATATACTTTAGATTGATTTAAAACTTCATTTTTAATTTAAAAGGATCTAGG
TGAAGATCCTTTTTGATAATCTCATGACCAAAATCCCTTAACGTGAGTTTTCGTTCCACTGAGCGTCAGA
CCCCGTAGAAAAGATCAAAGGATCTTCTTGAGATCCTTTTTTTCTGCGCGTAATCTGCTGCTTGCAAACA
AAAAAACCACCGCTACCAGCGGTGGTTTGTTTGCCGGATCAAGAGCTACCAACTCTTTTTCCGAAGGTAA
CTGGCTTCAGCAGAGCGCAGATACCAAATACTGTTCTTCTAGTGTAGCCGTAGTTAGGCCACCACTTCAA
GAACTCTGTAGCACCGCCTACATACCTCGCTCTGCTAATCCTGTTACCAGTGGCTGCTGCCAGTGGCGAT
AAGTCGTGTCTTACCGGGTTGGACTCAAGACGATAGTTACCGGATAAGGCGCAGCGGTCGGGCTGAACGG
GGGGTTCGTGCACACAGCCCAGCTTGGAGCGAACGACCTACACCGAACTGAGATACCTACAGCGTGAGCT
ATGAGAAAGCGCCACGCTTCCCGAAGGGAGAAAGGCGGACAGGTATCCGGTAAGCGGCAGGGTCGGAACA
GGAGAGCGCACGAGGGAGCTTCCAGGGGGAAACGCCTGGTATCTTTATAGTCCTGTCGGGTTTCGCCACC
TCTGACTTGAGCGTCGATTTTTGTGATGCTCGTCAGGGGGGCGGAGCCTATGGAAAAACGCCAGCAACGC
GGCCTTTTTACGGTTCCTGGCCTTTTGCTGGCCTTTTGCTCACATGTTCTTTCCTGCGTTATCCCCTGAT
TCTGTGGATAACCGTATTACCGCCTTTGAGTGAGCTGATACCGCTCGCCGCAGCCGAACGACCGAGCGCA
GCGAGTCAGTGAGCGAGGAAGCGGAAGAGCGCCCAATACGCAAACCGCCTCTCCCCGCGCGTTGGCCGAT
TCATTAATGCAGCTGGCACGACAGGTTTCCCGACTGGAAAGCGGGCAGTGAGCGCAACGCAATTAATGTG
AGTTAGCTCACTCATTAGGCACCCCAGGCTTTACACTTTATGCTTCCGGCTCGTATGTTGTGTGGAATTG
TGAGCGGATAACAATTTCACACAGGAAACAGCTATGACCATGATTACGCCAAGCGCGCAATTAACCCTCA
CTAAAGGGAACAAAAGCTGGAGCTGCAAGC
