>Addgene plasmid #141702 | TFORF0792 | depositor partial sequence | sequence record 277243 | Insert
ACCGCCACCATGCTGGCCGCCAACCCAGGCAAGACCCCGATCAGCCTTCTGCAGGAGTATGGGACCAGAA
TAGGGAAGACGCCTGTGTACGACCTTCTCAAAGCCGAGGGCCAAGCCCACCAGCCTAATTTCACCTTCCG
GGTCACCGTTGGCGACACCAGCTGCACTGGTCAGGGCCCCAGCAAGAAGGCAGCCAAGCACAAGGCAGCT
GAGGTGGCCCTCAAACACCTCAAAGGGGGGAGCATGCTGGAGCCGGCCCTGGAGGACAGCAGTTCTTTTT
CTCCCCTAGACTCTTCACTGCCTGAGGACATTCCGGTTTTTACTGCTGCAGCAGCTGCTACCCCAGTTCC
ATCTGTAGTCCTAACCAGGAGCCCCCCCATGGAACTGCAGCCCCCTGTCTCCCCTCAGCAGTCTGAGTGC
AACCCCGTTGGTGCTCTGCAGGAGCTGGTGGTGCAGAAAGGCTGGCGGTTGCCGGAGTACACAGTGACCC
AGGAGTCTGGGCCAGCCCACCGCAAAGAATTCACCATGACCTGTCGAGTGGAGCGTTTCATTGAGATTGG
GAGTGGCACTTCCAAAAAATTGGCAAAGCGGAATGCGGCGGCCAAAATGCTGCTTCGAGTGCACACGGTG
CCTCTGGATGCCCGGGATGGCAATGAGGTGGAGCCTGATGATGACCACTTCTCCATTGGTGTGGGCTCCC
GCCTGGATGGTCTTCGAAACCGGGGCCCAGGTTGCACCTGGGATTCTCTACGAAATTCAGTAGGAGAGAA
GATCCTGTCCCTCCGCAGTTGCTCCCTGGGCTCCCTGGGTGCCCTGGGCCCTGCCTGCTGCCGTGTCCTC
AGTGAGCTCTCTGAGGAGCAGGCCTTTCACGTCAGCTACCTGGATATTGAGGAGCTGAGCCTGAGTGGAC
TCTGCCAGTGCCTGGTGGAACTGTCCACCCAGCCGGCCACTGTGTGTCATGGCTCTGCAACCACCAGGGA
GGCAGCCCGTGGTGAGGCTGCCCGCCGTGCCCTGCAGTACCTCAAGATCATGGCAGGCAGCAAGTAGTAA
TGAACTAGTCCGTAACTTGAAAGTATTTCGATTTCTTGGCTTTATATATCTTGTGGAAAGGACGAAGGGA
TGCCCTACTATATTACTCC
