>Addgene plasmid #141702 | TFORF0792 | depositor partial sequence | sequence record 277244 | Barcode
AGGGATGCCCTACTATATTACTCC
